Addgene plasmid #43701: III-TGAG
Depositing lab: Chad Cowan & Kiran Musunuru. Depositing organization: Harvard University. Publication: A TALEN Genome-Editing System for Generating Human Stem Cell-Based Disease Models. Ding Q, Lee YK, Schaefer EA, Peters DT, Veres A, Kim K, Kuperwasser N, Motola DL, Meissner TB, Hendriks WT, Trevisan M, Gupta RM, Moisan A, Banks E, Friesen M, Schinzel RT, Xia F, Tang A, Xia Y, Figueroa E, Wann A, Ahfeldt T, Daheron L, Zhang F, Rubin LL, Peng LF, Chung RT, Musunuru K, Cowan CA. Cell Stem Cell. 2012 Dec 12. pii: S1934-5909(12)00645-5. doi: 10.1016/j.stem.2012.11.011. PubMed 23246482.
Backbone
  Vector backbone: pCRII-TOPO
  Backbone manufacturer: Invitrogen
  Backbone size w/o insert (bp): 3973
  Vector type: Bacterial Cloning
Growth in bacteria
  Bacterial resistance: Ampicillin and Kanamycin, 100 & 50 μg/mL
  Growth temperature: 37°C
  Growth strain: Top10
  Copy number: High Copy
Gene/Insert
  Gene/Insert name: III-TGAG
  Species: Synthetic
  Insert size (bp): 426
  Cloning method: TOPO Cloning
  Sequencing primers: 5′ T7; 3′ M13-rev
Terms and licenses: Academic/Nonprofit Terms; Industry Terms: Not Available to Industry
How to cite: III-TGAG was a gift from Chad Cowan & Kiran Musunuru (Addgene plasmid # 43701 ; http://n2t.net/addgene:43701 ; RRID:Addgene_43701)
