[The description below was written by a language model from this plasmid's Addgene catalogue record.]
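Description:
III-TGAG is a bacterial cloning plasmid built on the commercial pCRII-TOPO backbone (about 4.0 kb without insert), carrying a 426 bp synthetic insert introduced by TOPO cloning. It is a high-copy plasmid propagated in E. coli and is selectable with both ampicillin and kanamycin, in keeping with the dual-resistance design of this backbone. The insert sits between the T7 and M13-reverse priming sites, which are listed as the sequencing primers and allow the cloned fragment to be verified from either side. No feature table accompanies the record, so the exact arrangement of origins, markers and flanking elements cannot be described beyond what is standard for this commercial vector.

The record gives the insert only by its name and as synthetic. It does not spell out its function, and it lists no promoter, tag or reporter, consistent with a storage or component plasmid rather than an expression construct. The plasmid was deposited in connection with a TALEN genome-editing system developed for generating human stem cell-based disease models. In that context, the name plausibly denotes a pre-assembled block of TAL effector repeats recognising the four-base sequence TGAG and occupying the third position in a modular TALEN array. The insert size is roughly what four repeats of about 34 amino acids would require. This reading is an inference from the name, size and associated publication, not something the record states. On that interpretation, the plasmid would be one member of a library of repeat modules that are excised or amplified and joined to build custom DNA-binding domains for TALEN nucleases.
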