>Addgene plasmid #43701 | III-TGAG | depositor partial sequence | sequence record 58966 | III-TGAG sequence 426 bps
CGTCTCGGCTCACCCCAGAGCAGGTCGTGGCCATTGCCTCGAATGGAGGGGGCAAACAGGCGTTGGAAAC
CGTACAACGATTGCTGCCGGTGCTGTGCCAAGCGCACGGACTCACCCCAGAGCAGGTCGTGGCAATCGCG
AGCAATAACGGCGGAAAACAGGCTTTGGAAACGGTGCAGAGGCTCCTTCCAGTGCTGTGCCAAGCGCACG
GCCTCACCCCAGAGCAGGTCGTGGCAATCGCCTCCAACATTGGCGGGAAACAGGCACTCGAGACTGTCCA
GCGCCTGCTTCCCGTGCTGTGCCAAGCGCACGGATTAACCCCAGAGCAGGTCGTGGCAATCGCGAGCAAT
AACGGCGGAAAACAGGCTTTGGAAACGGTGCAGAGGCTCCTTCCAGTGCTGTGCCAAGCGCACGGACTCA
GAGACG
