>Addgene plasmid #43701 | III-TGAG | addgene partial sequence | sequence record 61795 | M13-F20 5'-TGTAAAACGACGGCCAGT-3'
TTGGGCGATTGGGCCCTCTGATGCATGCTCGAGCGGCCGCCAGTGTGATGGATATCTGCAGAATTCGCCC
TTATATAGATGCCGTCCTAGCGCGTCTCGGCTCACCCCAGAGCAGGTCGTGGCCATTGCCTCGAATGGAG
GGGGCAAACAGGCGTTGGAAACCGTACAACGATTGCTGCCGGTGCTGTGCCAAGCGCACGGACTCACCCC
AGAGCAGGTCGTGGCAATCGCGAGCAATAACGGCGGAAAACAGGCTTTGGAAACGGTGCAGAGGCTCCTT
CCAGTGCTGTGCCAAGCGCACGGCCTCACCCCAGAGCAGGTCGTGGCAATCGCCTCCAACATTGGCGGGA
AACAGGCACTCGAGACTGTCCAGCGCCTGCTTCCCGTGCTGTGCCAAGCGCACGGATTAACCCCAGAGCA
GGTCGTGGCAATCGCGAGCAATAACGGCGGAAAACAGGCTTTGGAAACGGTGCAGAGGCTCCTTCCAGTG
CTGTGCCAAGCGCACGGACTCAGAGACGTGGGCACAGGAAAGATACTTAAGGGCGAATTCCAGCACACTG
GCGGCCGTTACTAGTGGATCCGAGCTCGGTACCAAGCTTGGCGTAATCATGGTCATAGCTGTTTCCTGTG
TGAAATTGTTATCCGCTCACAATTCCACACAACATACGAGCCGGAAGCATAAAGTGTAAAGCCTGGGGTG
CCTAATGAGTGAGCTAACTCACATTAATTGCGTTGCGCTCACTGCCCGCTTTCCAGTCGGGAAACCTGTC
GTGCCAGCTGCATTAATGAATCGGCCAACGCGCGGGGAGAGGCGGTTTGCGTATTGGGCGCTCTTCCGCT
TCCTCGCTCACTGACTCGCTGCGCTCGGTCGTTCGGCTGCGGCGAGCGGTATCAGCTCACTCAAAGGCGG
TAATACGGTTATCCACAGAATCAGGATACCAGAAA
